>Addgene plasmid #201702 | pGFP-mTet1s-delCys pc3904 | addgene full sequence | sequence record 476993 | Addgene NGS Result
ATGGACTGCAGTAGACGTGGTCATGGGGAAGAAGAGCAAAGGTTGGATTTGATCACACATCCCCTTGAAA
ATGTAAGGAAGAATGCAGGCGGCATGACGGGAATTGAGGTGGAGAAGTGGGCGCCAAACAAGAAATCACA
CTTAGCAGAGGGTCAAGTCAAAGGAAGCTGTGATGCCAATTTAACTGGGGTGGAAAACCCCCAGCCCTCT
GAAGATGACAAGCAGCAAACCAACCCTTCTCCGACATTTGCCCAGACCATAAGGAACGGCATGAAAAATG
TACACTGTTTACCCACTGACACACACCTTCCGCTCAACAAATTGAATCATGAGGAATTTAGCAAGGCGTT
GGGAAATAATTCCTCTAAATTGCTGACTGATCCCTCAAACTGCAAGGATGCCATGAGTGTCACCACCTCC
GGGGGGGAGTGTGATCATCTCAAGGGGCCAAGGAACACCCTGCTCTTCCAGAAGCCTGGCTTGAACTGCA
GGTCTGGTGCAGAACCCACCATCTTTAATAATCACCCTAATACACACAGCGCTGGGAGTCGACCTCACCC
TCCTGAGAAGGTACCCAACAAAGAACCCAAAGATGGCTCTCCGGTTCAGCCAAGTCTTCTATCCCTAATG
AAGGACAGGAGATTAACGCTGGAACAAGTGGTAGCCATAGAAGCCCTGACTCAGCTCTCAGAAGCGCCCT
CAGAGAGCTCCTCCCCATCCAAGCCGGAGAAGGATGAAGAAGCGCATCAGAAAACGGCTAGTCTGCTTAA
CAGTTGCAAGGCTATCCTTCATTCGGTGAGAAAAGACCTCCAAGACCCAAACGTTCAAGGAAAGGGCCTT
CACCATGACACTGTTGTCTTTAATGGCCAGAACAGAACATTCAAGTCACCTGATAGTTTCGCTACTAACC
AAGCACTTATAAAATCACAAGGATATCCAAGTTCACCTACAGCTGAGAAGAAAGGCGCTGCTGGTGGGAG
AGCTCCCTTTGATGGTTTTGAGAATTCACATCCATTGCCCATAGAAAGTCACAATCTTGAAAACTGCAGT
CAGGTACTAAGCTGCGATCAGAATTTGAGTTCCCATGACCCATCATGCCAGGATGCACCCTACAGTCAAA
TTGAAGAAGATGTCGCAGCACAATTGACCCAACTTGCATCCACGATTAATCACATCAACGCCGAGGTCAG
GAATGCTGAAAGTACACCAGAAAGCCTTGTTGCAAAGAACACAAAGCAAAAACACAGTCAGGAGAAACGC
ATGGTACATCAGAAGCCACCCTCTAGTACACAAACTAAACCCAGTGTACCATCAGCAAAGCCAAAGAAGG
CCCAGAAAAAGGCAAGAGCGACCCCACACGCAAACAAGCGGAAAAAGAAACCCCCAGCCCGAAGCTCTCA
AGAAAATGATCAGAAGAAGCAAGAGCAGCTAGCTATAGAGTATAGTAAAATGCATGACATTTGGATGTCA
TCTAAGTTTCAAAGGTTTGGCCAGTCTAGTCCACGTAGTTTTCCTGTTCTGTTGAGAAATATTCCTGTCT
TTAACCAAATATTAAAGCCCGTGACTCAGAGTAAAACACCCTCACAACATAATGAGTTATTTCCTCCTAT
CAATCAGATAAAATTCACAAGAAACCCTGAATTGGCAAAGGAGAAAGTGAAGGTTGAACCATCAGATTCT
CTGCCAACATGCCAATTCAAGACAGAATCCGGTGGGCAGACATTTGCAGAGCCGGCAGATAATTCTCAGG
GACAGCCCATGGTGAGTGTCAATCAGGAAGCTCACCCTCTGCCCCAGTCCCCACCATCTAACCAGTGTGC
TAATATAATGGCTGGTGCTGCCCAAACACAGTTTCATCTAGGCGCTCAAGAGAACCTGGTGCATCAGATA
CCACCACCGACGTTGCCTGGTACCTCCCCTGACACACTCTTGCCAGACCCAGCATCAATCCTCAGGAAAG
GGAAAGTGTTACATTTCGATGGAATTACAGTTGTTACGGAGAAGCGTGAAGCTCAAACATCAAGCAATGG
ACCACTGGGTCCCACCACAGACAGTGCACAGTCAGAATTTAAAGAGAGCATCATGGACTTACTTAGCAAG
CCTGCAAAAAACCTGATAGCTGGATTGAAGGAACAGAGGAGTGAAAACCCCAGAAAATTCAGACTTGCTC
CAAACTACCCCTTACATAACTACTATAAGAGAATTACTGGAATGAGTTCTGAAGGAAGTGACGTGAAAAC
CGGGTGGATCATTCCAGACCGCAAGACCCTCATAAGCAGAGAGGAAAAACAGCTTGAAAAGAATTTACAA
GAATTGGCTACAGTATTAGCTCCACTTTACAAGCAGATGGCTCCAGTTGCTTATCAAAATCAGGTGGAAT
ATGAAGAAGTTGCTGGAGACTGTCGACTTGGAAATGAAGAGGGGCGTCCTTTCTCTGGTGTCACCTGTTG
CATGGATTTTTGTGCCCATTCTCACAAGGACATTCACAACATGCACAACGGAAGCACCGTGGTGTGTACG
TTGATTCGAGCAGATGGCCGTGACACAAATTGTCCCGAGGATGAACAACTCCACGTCCTGCCACTATACC
GGCTTGCAGACACTGATGAATTTGGCTCCGTGGAAGGGATGAAGGCCAAAATCAAATCTGGGGCCATCCA
AGTCAATGGGCCAACCAGGAAGAGGCGACTACGTTTTACTGAGCCTGTTCCTCGATGTGGGAAGAGGGCC
AAAATGAAGCAGAACCACAATAAATCAGGTACTGCTGGTCTCAGAAGGAAGAGGATCTCTGCCAGCCCAA
AGGGAGCCCCAGGTTCACACAACACTAAGAGCTTTTCATCAGCCTCATCTACTTCTCACCTAGTGAAAGA
CGAATCTACAGACTTCTGTCCCCTGCAGGCTTCCTCCGCAGAAACATCTACCTGTACGTACAGTAAAACA
GCCTCAGGTGGGTTTGCAGAAACAAGTAGTATTCTCCACTGCACAATGCCTTCTGGAGCACACAGTGGTG
CTAATGCAGCTGCTGGGGAATGTACTGGAACGGTGCAGCCTGCCGAGGTGGCTGCTCATCCTCACCAGTC
TCTTCCCACAGCCGATTCTCCCGTTCATGCTGAGCCTCTCACTAGTCCATCTGAGCAGCTAACTTCTAAC
CAGTCAAACCAGCAGCTCCCTCTCCTCAGCAATTCTCAGAAACTGGCTTCCTGTCAGGTGGAAGATGAGC
GGCACCCTGAAGCGGATGAGCCTCAGCACCCCGAGGACGATAACTTGCCTCAACTTGATGAATTCTGGTC
AGACAGTGAGGAGATCTACGCCGATCCTTCCTTTGGTGGCGTGGCGATAGCACCCATTCACGGCTCGGTG
CTCATTGAGTGCGCTCGGAAGGAGCTTCATGCTACCACCTCTTTGCGCTCCCCCAAACGAGGGGTCCCTT
TTCGTGTGTCCCTTGTATTCTACCAGCACAAAAGCCTAAACAAGCCTAATCATGGTTTTGATATCAACAA
AATTAAGTGTAAATGCAAAAAAGTAACGAAAAAAAAGCCCGCAGACCGGGAGTGTCCTGATGTATCCCCC
GAAGCCAATTTATCACACCAAATTCCTTCTCGAGTTGCATCAACCTTAACCCGAGACAATGTTGTTACCG
TGTCCCCATACTCTCTCACTCATGTTGCGGGACCCTACAATCGTTGGGTCTAAGCGGCCGCAGTTAACGA
ATTCCGCCCCCCCCCCCCCCCCCCYCYCCCYCCCCCCCCCCTAACGTTACTGGCCGAAGCCGCTTGGAAT
AAGGCCGGTGTGCGTTTGTCTATATGTTATTTTCCACCATATTGCCGTCTTTTGGCAATGTGAGGGCCCG
GAAACCTGGCCCTGTCTTCTTGACGAGCATTCCTAGGGGTCTTTCCCCTCTCGCCAAAGGAATGCAAGGT
CTGTTGAATGTCGTGAAGGAAGCAGTTCCTCTGGAAGCTTCTTGAAGACAAACAACGTCTGTAGCGACCC
TTTGCAGGCAGCGGAACCCCCCACCTGGCGACAGGTGCCTCTGCGGCCAAAAGCCACGTGTATAAGATAC
ACCTGCAAAGGCGGCACAACCCCAGTGCCACGTTGTGAGTTGGATAGTTGTGGAAAGAGTCAAATGGCTC
TCCTCAAGCGTATTCAACAAGGGGCTGAAGGATGCCCAGAAGGTACCCCATTGTATGGGATCTGATCTGG
GGCCTCGGTGCACATGCTTTACATGTGTTTAGTCGAGGTTAAAAAAACGTCTAGGCCCCCCGAACCACGG
GGACGTGGTTTTCCTTTGAAAAACACGATGATAAGCTTGCCACCATGGCCAAGCCTTTGTCTCAAGAAGA
ATCCACCCTCATTGAAAGAGCAACGGCTACAATCAACAGCATCCCCATCTCTGAAGACTACAGCGTCGCC
AGCGCAGCTCTCTCTAGCGACGGCCGCATCTTCACTGGTGTCAATGTATATCATTTTACTGGGGGACCTT
GTGCAGAACTCGTGGTGCTGGGCACTGCTGCTGCTGCGGCAGCTGGCAACCTGACTTGTATCGTCGCGAT
CGGAAATGAGAACAGGGGCATCTTGAGCCCCTGCGGACGGTGCCGACAGGTGCTTCTCGATCTGCATCCT
GGGATCAAAGCCATAGTGAAGGACAGTGATGGACAGCCGACGGCAGTTGGGATTCGTGAATTGCTGCCCT
CTGGTTATGTGTGGGAGGGCTAAGCACTTCGTGGCCGAGGAGCAGGACTGACACGTGCTACGAGATTTCG
ATTCCACCGCCGCCTTCTATGAAAGGTTGGGCTTCGGAATCGTTTTCCGGGACGCCGGCTGGATGATCCT
CCAGCGCGGGGATCTCATGCTGGAGTTCTTCGCCCACCCCAACTTGTTTATTGCAGCTTATAATGGTTAC
AAATAAAGCAATAGCATCACAAATTTCACAAATAAAGCATTTTTTTCACTGCATTCTAGTTGTGGTTTGT
CCAAACTCATCAATGTATCTTATCATGTCTGTATACCGTCGACCTCGAGGAGCTTTTTGCAAAAGCCTAG
GCCTCCAAAAAAGCCTCTTCACTACTTCTGGAATAGCTCAGAGGCCGAGGCGGCCTCGGCCTCTGCATAA
ATAAAAAAAATTAGTCAGCCATGGGGCGGAGAATGGGCGGAACTGGGCGGAGTTAGGGGCGGGATGGGCG
GAGTTAGGGGCGGGACTATGGTTGCTGACTAATTGCTGCATTAATGAATCGGCCAACGCGCGGGGAGAGG
CGGTTTGCGTATTGGGCGCTCTTCCGCTTCCTCGCTCACTGACTCGCTGCGCTCGGTCGTTCGGCTGCGG
CGAGCGGTATCAGCTCACTCAAAGGCGGTAATACGGTTATCCACAGAATCAGGGGATAACGCAGGAAAGA
ACATGTGAGCAAAAGGCCAGCAAAAGGCCAGGAACCGTAAAAAGGCCGCGTTGCTGGCGTTTTTCCATAG
GCTCCGCCCCCCTGACGAGCATCACAAAAATCGACGCTCAAGTCAGAGGTGGCGAAACCCGACAGGACTA
TAAAGATACCAGGCGTTTCCCCCTGGAAGCTCCCTCGTGCGCTCTCCTGTTCCGACCCTGCCGCTTACCG
GATACCTGTCCGCCTTTCTCCCTTCGGGAAGCGTGGCGCTTTCTCATAGCTCACGCTGTAGGTATCTCAG
TTCGGTGTAGGTCGTTCGCTCCAAGCTGGGCTGTGTGCACGAACCCCCCGTTCAGCCCGACCGCTGCGCC
TTATCCGGTAACTATCGTCTTGAGTCCAACCCGGTAAGACACGACTTATCGCCACTGGCAGCAGCCACTG
GTAACAGGATTAGCAGAGCGAGGTATGTAGGCGGTGCTACAGAGTTCTTGAAGTGGTGGCCTAACTACGG
CTACACTAGAAGAACAGTATTTGGTATCTGCGCTCTGCTGAAGCCAGTTACCTTCGGAAAAAGAGTTGGT
AGCTCTTGATCCGGCAAACAAACCACCGCTGGTAGCGGTGGTTTTTTTGTTTGCAAGCAGCAGATTACGC
GCAGAAAAAAAGGATCTCAAGAAGATCCTTTGATCTTTTCTACGGGGTCTGACGCTCAGTGGAACGAAAA
CTCACGTTAAGGGATTTTGGTCATGAGATTATCAAAAAGGATCTTCACCTAGATCCTTTTAAATTAAAAA
TGAAGTTTTAAATCAATCTAAAGTATATATGAGTAAACTTGGTCTGACAGTTACCAATGCTTAATCAGTG
AGGCACCTATCTCAGCGATCTGTCTATTTCGTTCATCCATAGTTGCCTGACTCCCCGTCGTGTAGATAAC
TACGATACGGGAGGGCTTACCATCTGGCCCCAGTGCTGCAATGATACCGCGAGACCCACGCTCACCGGCT
CCAGATTTATCAGCAATAAACCAGCCAGCCGGAAGGGCCGAGCGCAGAAGTGGTCCTGCAACTTTATCCG
CCTCCATCCAGTCTATTAATTGTTGCCGGGAAGCTAGAGTAAGTAGTTCGCCAGTTAATAGTTTGCGCAA
CGTTGTTGCCATTGCTACAGGCATCGTGGTGTCACGCTCGTCGTTTGGTATGGCTTCATTCAGCTCCGGT
TCCCAACGATCAAGGCGAGTTACATGATCCCCCATGTTGTGCAAAAAAGCGGTTAGCTCCTTCGGTCCTC
CGATCGTTGTCAGAAGTAAGTTGGCCGCAGTGTTATCACTCATGGTTATGGCAGCACTGCATAATTCTCT
TACTGTCATGCCATCCGTAAGATGCTTTTCTGTGACTGGTGAGTACTCAACCAAGTCATTCTGAGAATAG
TGTATGCGGCGACCGAGTTGCTCTTGCCCGGCGTCAATACGGGATAATACCGCGCCACATAGCAGAACTT
TAAAAGTGCTCATCATTGGAAAACGTTCTTCGGGGCGAAAACTCTCAAGGATCTTACCGCTGTTGAGATC
CAGTTCGATGTAACCCACTCGTGCACCCAACTGATCTTCAGCATCTTTTACTTTCACCAGCGTTTCTGGG
TGAGCAAAAACAGGAAGGCAAAATGCCGCAAAAAAGGGAATAAGGGCGACACGGAAATGTTGAATACTCA
TACTCTTCCTTTTTCAATATTATTGAAGCATTTATCAGGGTTATTGTCTCATGAGCGGATACATATTTGA
ATGTATTTAGAAAAATAAACAAATAGGGGTTCCGCGCACATTTCCCCGAAAAGTGCCACCTGACGTCTAA
GAAACCATTATTATCATGACATTAACCTATAAAAATAGGCGTATCACGAGGCCCTTTCGTCTCGCGCGTT
TCGGTGATGACGGTGAAAACCTCTGACACATGCAGCTCCCGGAGACGGTCACAGCTTGTCTGTAAGCGGA
TGCCGGGAGCAGACAAGCCCGTCAGGGCGCGTCAGCGGGTGTTGGCGGGTGTCGGGGCTGGCTTAACTAT
GCGGCATCAGAGCAGATTGTACTGAGAGTGCACCATATGCGGTGTGAAATACCGCACAGATGCGTAAGGA
GAAAATACCGCATCAGGAAATTGTAAGCGTTAATATTTTGTTAAAATTCGCGTTAAATTTTTGTTAAATC
AGCTCATTTTTTAACCAATAGGCCGAAATCGGCAAAATCCCTTATAAATCAAAAGAATAGACCGAGATAG
GGT
[37 nt withheld, positions 7634-7670]
AAAGAACGTGGACTCCAACGTCAAAGG
[49 nt withheld, positions 7698-7746]
T
[91 nt withheld, positions 7748-7838]
G
[101 nt withheld, positions 7840-7940]
CAATGCGCCGCTACAGGGCGCGTCCATTCGCCATTCAGGCTGCGCAACTGTTGGGAAGGGCGATCGGTGC
GGGCCTCTTCGCTATTACGCCAGCTGGCGAAAGGGGGATGTGCTGCAAGGCGATTAAGTTGGGTAACGCC
AGGGTTTTCCCAGTCACGACGTTGTAAAACGACGGCCAGTGAATTGTAATACGACTCACTATAGGACGCG
TCCTAGTTATTAATAGTAATCAATTACGGGGTCATTAGTTCATAGCCCATATATGGAGTTCCGCGTTACA
TAACTTACGGTAAATGGCCCGCCTGGCTGACCGCCCAACGACCCCCGCCCATTGACGTCAATAATGACGT
ATGTTCCCATAGTAACGCCAATAGGGACTTTCCATTGACGTCAATGGGTGGAGTATTTACGGTAAACTGC
CCACTTGGCAGTACATCAAGTGTATCATATGCCAAGTACGCCCCCTATTGACGTCAATGACGGTAAATGG
CCCGCCTGGCATTATGCCCAGTACATGACCTTATGGGACTTTCCTACTTGGCAGTACATCTACGTATTAG
TCATCGCTATTACCATGGTCGAGGTGAGCCCCACGTTCTGCTTCACTCTCCCCATCTCCCCCCCCTCCCC
ACCCCCAATTTTGTATTTATTTATTTTTTAATTATTTTGTGCAGCGATGGGGGCGGGGGGGGGGGGGGGC
GCGCGCCAGGCGGGGCGGGGCGGGGCGAGGGGCGGGGCGGGGCGAGGCGGAGAGGTGCGGCGGCAGCCAA
TCAGAGCGGCGCGCTCCGAAAGTTTCCTTTTATGGCGAGGCGGCGGCGGCGGCGGCCCTATAAAAAGCGA
AGCGCGCGGCGGGCGGGAGTCGCTGCGCGCTGCCTTCGCCCCGTGCCCCGCTCCGCCGCCGCCTCGCGCC
GCCCGCCCCGGCTCTGACTGACCGCGTTACTCCCACAGGTGAGCGGGCGGGACGGCCCTTCTCCTCCGGG
CTGTAATTAGCGCTTGGTTTAATGACGGCTTGTTTCTTTTCTGTGGCTGCGTGAAAGCCTTGAGGGGCTC
CGGGAGGGCCCTTTGTGCGGGGGGAGCGGCTCGGGGGGTGCGTGCGTGTGTGTGTGCGTGGGGAGCGCCG
CGTGCGGCTCCGCGCTGCCCGGCGGCTGTGAGCGCTGCGGGCGCGGCGCGGGGCTTTGTGCGCTCCGCAG
TGTGCGCGAGGGGAGCGCGGCCGGGGGCGGTGCCCCGCGGTGCGGGGGGGGCTGCGAGGGGAACAAAGGC
TGCGTGCGGGGTGTGTGCGTGGGGGGGTGAGCAGGGGGTGTGGGCGCGTCGGTCGGGCTGCAACCCCCCC
TGCACCCCCCTCCCCGAGTTGCTGAGCACGGCCCGGCTTCGGGTGCGGGGCTCCGTACGGGGCGTGGCGC
GGGGCTCGCCGTGCCGGGCGGGGGGTGGCGGCAGGTGGGGGTGCCGGGCGGGGCGGGGCCGCCTCGGGCC
GGGGAGGGCTCGGGGGAGGGGCGCGGCGGCCCCCGGAGCGCCGGCGGCTGTCGAGGCGCGGCGAGCCGCA
GCCATTGCCTTTTATGGTAATCGTGCGAGAGGGCGCAGGGACTTCCTTTGTCCCAAATCTGTGCGGAGCC
GAAATCTGGGAGGCGCCGCCGCACCCCCTCTAGCGGGCGCGGGGCGAAGCGGTGCGGCGCCGGCAGGAAG
GAAATGGGCGGGGAGGGCCTTCGTGCGTCGCCGCGCCGCCGTCCCCTTCTCCCTCTCCAGCCTCGGGGCT
GTCCGCGGGGGGACGGCTGCCTTCGGGGGGGACGGGGCAGGGCGGGGTTCGGCTTCTGGCGTGTGACCGG
CGGCTCTAGAGCCTCTGCTAACCATGTTCATGCCTTCTTCTTTTTCCTACAGCTCCTGGGCAACGTGCTG
GTTATTGTGCTGTCTCATCATTTTGGCAAAGAATTCGGATCCACCGGCCGGTCGCCACCATGGTGAGCAA
GGGCGAGGAGCTGTTCACCGGGGTGGTGCCCATCCTGGTCGAGCTGGACGGCGACGTAAACGGCCACAAG
TTCAGCGTGTCCGGCGAGGGCGAGGGCGATGCCACCTACGGCAAGCTGACCCTGAAGTTCATCTGCACCA
CCGGCAAGCTGCCCGTGCCCTGGCCCACCCTCGTGACCACCCTGACCTACGGCGTGCAGTGCTTCAGCCG
CTACCCCGACCACATGAAGCAGCACGACTTCTTCAAGTCCGCCATGCCCGAAGGCTACGTCCAGGAGCGC
ACCATCTTCTTCAAGGACGACGGCAACTACAAGACCCGCGCCGAGGTGAAGTTCGAGGGCGACACCCTGG
TGAACCGCATCGAGCTGAAGGGCATCGACTTCAAGGAGGACGGCAACATCCTGGGGCACAAGCTGGAGTA
CAACTACAACAGCCACAACGTCTATATCATGGCCGACAAGCAGAAGAACGGCATCAAGGTGAACTTCAAG
ATCCGCCACAACATCGAGGACGGCAGCGTGCAGCTCGCCGACCACTACCAGCAGAACACCCCCATCGGCG
ACGGCCCCGTGCTGCTGCCCGACAACCACTACCTGAGCACCCAGTCCGCCCTGAGCAAAGACCCCAACGA
GAAGCGCGATCACATGGTCCTGCTGGAGTTCGTGACCGCCGCCGGGATCACTCTCGGCATGGACGAGCTG
TACAAGTCCGGAGAAAACCTATACTTCCAAGGAAGATCTCGAGGCGATCGC
Features (pLannotate 1.2.2; 22 found; start..end, strand, type, name):
   3714..3732    -  promoter       chicken β-actin promoter (fragment): contains a 21-bp deletion relative to the standard chicken β-actin promoter
   3842..4304    +  misc_feature   IRES: internal ribosome entry site (IRES) of the encephalomyocarditis virus (EMCV)
   4315..4713    +  CDS            BSD: blasticidin S deaminase; Aspergillus terreus BSD; confers resistance to blasticidin
   4714..4741    +  CDS            BleoR (fragment): antibiotic-binding protein; Sh ble from Streptoalloteichus hindustanus; confers resistance to bleomycin, phleomycin, and Zeocin™
   4751..4876    +  CDS            ble (fragment): BLE_KLEPN - Experimental evidence at protein level: Swiss-Prot protein existence level 1. Binding protein with a strong affinity to the bleomycin family of antibiotics. Binds to CL990; an antimitotic-antibiotic compound. From Klebsiella pneumoniae.
   4871..4992    +  polyA_signal   SV40 poly(A) signal: SV40 polyadenylation signal
   5003..5020    +  misc_feature   MCS (fragment): pBluescript multiple cloning site
   5026..5215    -  promoter       SV40 promoter: SV40 early promoter
   5215..5269    -  CDS            lacI (fragment): lac repressor; lacI; The lac repressor binds to the lac operator to inhibit transcription in E. coli. This inhibition can be relieved by adding lactose or isopropyl-β-D-thiogalactopyranoside (IPTG).
   5452..6040    -  rep_origin     ori: high-copy-number ColE1/pMB1/pBR322/pUC origin of replication
   6211..7071    -  CDS            AmpR: β-lactamase; bla; confers resistance to ampicillin, carbenicillin, and related antibiotics
   7072..7176    -  promoter       AmpR promoter: bla
   7271..7306    +  CDS            rop (fragment): Rop protein, which maintains plasmids at low copy number; rop
   7408..7507    +  misc_feature   bom (fragment): basis of mobility region from pBR322
   7508..7963    -  rep_origin     f1 ori (sequence partly withheld): f1 bacteriophage origin of replication; arrow indicates direction of (+) strand synthesis
   7967..8124    -  CDS            lacZα (fragment): LacZα fragment of β-galactosidase; lacZ fragment
   8127..8145    +  promoter       T7 promoter: promoter for bacteriophage T7 RNA polymerase
   8214..8517    +  enhancer       CMV enhancer: human cytomegalovirus immediate early enhancer
   8519..8795    +  promoter       chicken β-actin promoter: No description available
   8796..9812    +  intron         chimeric intron: chimera between introns from chicken β-actin and rabbit β-globin
   9890..10606   +  CDS            EGFP: EGFP is a basic (constitutively fluorescent) green fluorescent protein published in 1996, derived from Aequorea victoria. It is reported to be a rapidly-maturing weak dimer with moderate acid sensitivity.
  10640..3690    +  CDS            Tet1 (fragment) (across the origin): TET1_MOUSE - Also known as Cxxc6, Kiaa1676. Experimental evidence at protein level: Swiss-Prot protein existence level 1. Dioxygenase that catalyzes the conversion of the modified genomic base 5-methylcytosine (5mC) into 5-hydroxymethylcytosine (5hmC) and plays a key role in active DNA demethylation. Also mediates subsequent conversion of 5hmC into 5-formylcytosine (5fC), and conversion of 5fC to 5-carboxylcytosine (5caC). Conversion of 5mC into 5hmC, 5fC and 5caC probably constitutes the first step in cytosine demethylation. Methylation at the C5 position of cytosine bases is an epigenetic mo
