[The description below was written by a language model from this plasmid's Addgene catalogue record and pLannotate feature annotations shown in this document.]
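Description:
pGFP-mTet1s-delCys pc3904 is a mammalian expression plasmid that produces an N-terminally GFP-tagged deletion mutant of mouse Tet1s, the short isoform of the Tet1 methylcytosine dioxygenase. It was built on the EGFP-Tet1 (pc2271) backbone. The sequence encoding the cysteine-rich domain of Tet1s was removed by overlap-extension PCR, and the resulting amplicon replaced the original Tet1 coding sequence between the AsiSI and NotI sites. The plasmid is propagated in E. coli through a high-copy ColE1/pUC-type origin with ampicillin selection (AmpR and its bla promoter). It also carries an f1 origin and scattered fragments of earlier cloning vectors (lacZα, rop, bom, lacI), which appear to be non-functional remnants. The catalogue gives a total size of 10,706 bp, slightly larger than the 10,651 nt sequenced record used for annotation.

Expression is driven by the CAG promoter, annotated as the CMV enhancer, the chicken β-actin promoter and a chimeric β-actin/β-globin intron, which gives strong constitutive transcription in many mammalian cell types. EGFP lies directly upstream of the Tet1 fragment, consistent with a single fusion open reading frame. Downstream of Tet1, an EMCV IRES precedes a blasticidin S deaminase gene, followed by short bleomycin-resistance fragments and an SV40 polyadenylation signal. This layout suggests a bicistronic transcript that would allow blasticidin selection of expressing cells, although the catalogue entry does not list a mammalian selection marker.

The associated study examined isoform-specific, ubiquitination-dependent recruitment of Tet1 to replicating heterochromatin and its effect on methylcytosine oxidation. In that context, the construct is suited to live-cell or fixed-cell imaging of how loss of the cysteine-rich domain affects Tet1s localization and activity.
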