Addgene plasmid #201702: pGFP-mTet1s-delCys pc3904
Purpose: Expresses of GFP-tagged mTet1s-delCys in mammalian cells
Depositing lab: Cristina Cardoso. Depositing organization: Technische Universitaet Darmstadt. Publication: Isoform-specific and ubiquitination dependent recruitment of Tet1 to replicating heterochromatin modulates methylcytosine oxidation. Arroyo M, Hastert FD, Zhadan A, Schelter F, Zimbelmann S, Rausch C, Ludwig AK, Carell T, Cardoso MC. Nat Commun. 2022 Sep 2;13(1):5173. doi: 10.1038/s41467-022-32799-8. PubMed 36056023.
Backbone
  Vector backbone: EGFP-Tet1 (pc2271)
  Backbone size w/o insert (bp): 6977
  Total vector size (bp): 10706
  Modifications to backbone: The sequences encoding the CRD of GFP-Tet1s (pc3904) were deleted by overlap-extension PCR and the amplicon obtained was used to replace the Tet1 coding sequence in EGFP-Tet1 (pc2271).
  Vector type: Mammalian Expression
Growth in bacteria
  Bacterial resistance: Ampicillin, 100 μg/mL
  Growth temperature: 37°C
  Growth strain: DH5alpha
  Copy number: Unknown
Gene/Insert
  Gene/Insert name: Tet1s (alt name: Tet1s Cysteine rich domain deletion)
  Species: M. musculus (mouse)
  Mutation: Deletion of the Cysteine rich domain of Tet1s
  Entrez Gene: Tet1 (a.k.a. 2510010B09Rik, Cxxc6, D10Ertd17e, LCX, mKIAA1676)
  Promoter: CAG
  Tag / fusion protein: GFP (N terminal on backbone)
  Cloning method: Restriction Enzyme; 5′ cloning site AsiSI (unknown if destroyed); 3′ cloning site NotI (unknown if destroyed)
  Sequencing primers: 5′ ATAAGCAGCGATCGCATGGACTGCAGTAGAC; 3′ CGTTAACTGCGGCCGCTTAGACCCAAC
Terms and licenses: Academic/Nonprofit Terms; Industry Terms: Not Available to Industry
How to cite: pGFP-mTet1s-delCys pc3904 was a gift from Cristina Cardoso (Addgene plasmid # 201702 ; http://n2t.net/addgene:201702 ; RRID:Addgene_201702)
